Addgene plasmid #153806: pGBW-m4252851
Purpose: Mammalian expression plasmid for SARS-CoV-2 ORF6 protein
Depositing lab: Ginkgo Bioworks & Benjie Chen. Depositing organization: Ginkgo Bioworks.
Backbone
  Vector backbone: pTwist_CMV_Puro_6 with AarI site removed
  Backbone size w/o insert (bp): 6080
  Vector type: Mammalian Expression
  Selectable markers: Puromycin
Growth in bacteria
  Bacterial resistance: Ampicillin, 100 μg/mL
  Growth temperature: 37°C
  Growth strain: DH5alpha
  Copy number: High Copy
Gene/Insert
  Gene/Insert name: SARS-CoV-2 ORF6 protein
  Species: Severe acute respiratory syndrome coronavirus 2
  Insert size (bp): 179
  Mutation: wt
  Entrez Gene: ORF6 (a.k.a. GU280_gp06)
  Promoter: CMV
  Tag / fusion protein: Cleavable TEV;6xHis-003 (C terminal on backbone)
  Cloning method: Unknown
Resource information
  A portion of this plasmid was derived from a plasmid made by: GinkgoBioworks
Depositor comments: NCBI reference sequence: 43740572
How to cite: pGBW-m4252851 was a gift from Ginkgo Bioworks & Benjie Chen (Addgene plasmid # 153806 ; http://n2t.net/addgene:153806 ; RRID:Addgene_153806)
