[The description below was written by a language model from this plasmid's Addgene catalogue record and pLannotate feature annotations shown in this document.]
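Description:
pGBW-m4252851 is a mammalian expression plasmid for the wild-type ORF6 accessory protein of SARS-CoV-2, built on a pTwist_CMV_Puro_6 backbone from which an AarI site has been removed. It is propagated in E. coli as a high-copy plasmid through a ColE1/pUC-type origin and selected with ampicillin via a full-length β-lactamase gene. The sequenced record is about 6.3 kb. Bacterial rrnG and T7 terminators, together with short 5' and 3' β-globin insulator elements, flank the functional units, presumably to limit transcriptional read-through and interference between cassettes.

The short ORF6 coding sequence lies downstream of the CMV immediate-early enhancer and promoter. The automated annotation detects the promoter only as a small fragment plus a truncated CMVd2 match, whereas the catalogue simply lists CMV. According to the record, the backbone supplies a C-terminal tag consisting of a TEV protease cleavage site followed by 6xHis. The feature table annotates only the 6xHis portion, just after the ORF6 reading frame, and the gap between them is consistent with a cleavable linker. An SV40 polyadenylation signal is annotated after the tag, on the reverse strand, and is the element positioned to terminate the transcript. A separate cassette uses the human ubiquitin C promoter to drive puromycin N-acetyltransferase with a synthetic poly(A) signal, allowing puromycin selection of transfected mammalian cells.

ORF6 is annotated as an interferon antagonist that tethers nuclear import factors to ER/Golgi membranes, blocking STAT1 nuclear translocation and interferon-stimulated gene expression. The construct is therefore suited to expressing ORF6 in mammalian cells for functional or interaction studies. The His tag permits affinity purification or detection, and TEV cleavage allows the tag to be removed.
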