Features (pLannotate 1.2.2; 20 found; start..end, strand, type, name):
      5..187     +  CDS            NS6_SARS2: Experimental evidence at protein level: Swiss-Prot protein existence level 1. Disrupts cell nuclear import complex formation by tethering karyopherin alpha 2 and karyopherin beta 1 to the membrane. Retention of import factors at the ER/Golgi membrane leads to a loss of transport into the nucleus. Thereby prevents STAT1 nuclear translocation in response to interferon signaling, thus blocking the expression of interferon stimulated genes (ISGs) that display multiple antiviral activities (PubMed:33097660). Suppresses IFN-beta production possibly by blocking IRF3 nuclear translocation (PubMed:3297
    209..226     +  CDS            6xHis: 6xHis affinity tag
    279..400     -  polyA_signal   SV40 poly(A) signal: SV40 polyadenylation signal
    423..492     -  CDS            large T antigen (fragment): large T antigen from SV40 (simian virus 40)
    515..561     +  terminator     T7 terminator: transcription terminator for bacteriophage T7 RNA polymerase
    591..727     +  terminator     rrnG terminator: transcription terminator from the E. coli ribosomal RNA rrnG operon (Albrechtsen et al., 1991)
    772..843     +  misc_feature   3' β-globin insulator: insulator downstream of the human β-globin locus (Farrell et al., 2002)
   1069..1657    -  rep_origin     ori: high-copy-number ColE1/pMB1/pBR322/pUC origin of replication
   1829..1893    -  CDS            bla(M) (fragment): β-lactamase lacking the signal sequence; bla(M); allows cytosolic expression of β-lactamase
   2157..3366    +  promoter       UbC promoter: human ubiquitin C promoter
   3370..3967    +  CDS            PuroR (fragment): puromycin N-acetyltransferase; pac from Streptomyces; confers resistance to puromycin
   3996..4044    +  polyA_signal   poly(A) signal: synthetic polyadenylation signal
   4310..5170    +  CDS            AmpR: β-lactamase; bla; confers resistance to ampicillin, carbenicillin, and related antibiotics
   5183..5319    +  terminator     rrnG terminator: transcription terminator from the E. coli ribosomal RNA rrnG operon (Albrechtsen et al., 1991)
   5471..5542    +  misc_feature   5' β-globin insulator: insulator upstream of the human β-globin locus (Farrell et al., 2002)
   5547..5593    -  terminator     T7 terminator: transcription terminator for bacteriophage T7 RNA polymerase
   5611..5659    -  polyA_signal   poly(A) signal: synthetic polyadenylation signal
   5740..6043    +  enhancer       CMV enhancer: human cytomegalovirus immediate early enhancer
   6116..6133    -  promoter       CMV promoter (fragment): human cytomegalovirus (CMV) immediate early promoter
   6196..6247    +  promoter       CMVd2 promoter: truncated human cytomegalovirus (CMV) immediate early promoter that yields moderately reduced expression relative to the full-length promoter
>Addgene plasmid #153806 | pGBW-m4252851 | addgene full sequence | sequence record 307326 | Ginkgo NGS Result
CACCATGTTTCATCTCGTTGACTTTCAGGTTACTATAGCAGAGATATTACTAATTATTATGAGGACTTTT
AAAGTTTCCATTTGGAATCTTGATTACATCATAAACCTCATAATTAAAAATTTATCTAAGTCACTAACTG
AGAATAAATATTCTCAATTAGATGAAGAGCAACCAATGGAGATTGATGAAAACCTTTACTTTCAGTCGCA
CCATCACCATCACCATTAAGCTAGCTTGACTGACTGAGATACAGCGTACCTTCAGCTCACAGACATGATA
AGATACATTGATGAGTTTGGACAAACCACAACTAGAATGCAGTGAAAAAAATGCTTTATTTGTGAAATTT
GTGATGCTATTGCTTTATTTGTAACCATTATAAGCTGCAATAAACAAGTTAACAACAACAATTGCATTCA
TTTTATGTTTCAGGTTCAGGGGGAGGTGTGGGAGGTTTTTTAAAGCAAGTAAAACCTCTACAAATGTGGT
ATTGGCCCATCTCTATCGGTATCGTAGCATAACCCCTTGGGGCCTCTAAACGGGTCTTGAGGGGTTTTTT
GTGCCCCTCGGGCCGGATTGCTATCTACCGGCATTGGCGCAGAAAAAAATGCCTGATGCGACGCTGCGCG
TCTTATACTCCCACATATGCCAGATTCAGCAACGGATACGGCTTCCCCAACTTGCCCACTTCCATACGTG
TCCTCCTTACCAGAAATTTATCCTTAAGGTCGTCAGCTATCCTGCAGGCGATCTCTCGATTTCGATCAAG
ACATTCCTTTAATGGTCTTTTCTGGACACCACTAGGGGTCAGAAGTAGTTCATCAAACTTTCTTCCCTCC
CTAATCTCATTGGTTACCTTGGGCTATCGAAACTTAATTAACCAGTCAAGTCAGCTACTTGGCGAGATCG
ACTTGTCTGGGTTTCGACTACGCTCAGAATTGCGTCAGTCAAGTTCGATCTGGTCCTTGCTATTGCACCC
GTTCTCCGATTACGAGTTTCATTTAAATCATGTGAGCAAAAGGCCAGCAAAAGGCCAGGAACCGTAAAAA
GGCCGCGTTGCTGGCGTTTTTCCATAGGCTCCGCCCCCCTGACGAGCATCACAAAAATCGACGCTCAAGT
CAGAGGTGGCGAAACCCGACAGGACTATAAAGATACCAGGCGTTTCCCCCTGGAAGCTCCCTCGTGCGCT
CTCCTGTTCCGACCCTGCCGCTTACCGGATACCTGTCCGCCTTTCTCCCTTCGGGAAGCGTGGCGCTTTC
TCATAGCTCACGCTGTAGGTATCTCAGTTCGGTGTAGGTCGTTCGCTCCAAGCTGGGCTGTGTGCACGAA
CCCCCCGTTCAGCCCGACCGCTGCGCCTTATCCGGTAACTATCGTCTTGAGTCCAACCCGGTAAGACACG
ACTTATCGCCACTGGCAGCAGCCACTGGTAACAGGATTAGCAGAGCGAGGTATGTAGGCGGTGCTACAGA
GTTCTTGAAGTGGTGGCCTAACTACGGCTACACTAGAAGAACAGTATTTGGTATCTGCGCTCTGCTGAAG
CCAGTTACCTTCGGAAAAAGAGTTGGTAGCTCTTGATCCGGCAAACAAACCACCGCTGGTAGCGGTGGTT
TTTTTGTTTGCAAGCAGCAGATTACGCGCAGAAAAAAAGGATCTCAAGAAGATCCTTTGATCTTTTCTAC
GGGGTCTGACGCTCAGTGGAACGAAAACTCACGTTAAGGGATTTTGGTCATGAGATTATCAAAAAGGATC
TTCACCTAGATCCTTTTAAATTAAAAATGAAGTTTTAAATCAATCTAAAGTATATATGAGTAAACTTGGT
CTGACAGTTACCAATGCTTAATCAGTGAGGCACCTATCTCAGCGATCTGTCTATTTCGTTCATCCATAGT
TGCATTTAAATTTCCGAACTCTCCAAGGCCCTCGTCGGAAAATCTTCAAACCTTTCGTCCGATCCATCTT
GCAGGCTACCTCTCGAACGAACTATCGCAAGTCTCTTGGCCGGCCTTGCGCCTTGGCTATTGCTTGGCAG
CGCCTATCGCCAGGTATTACTCCAATCCCGAATATCCGAGATCGGGATCACCCGAGAGAAGTTCAACCTA
CATCCTCAATCCCGATCTATCCGAGATCCGAGGAATATCGAAATCGGGGCGCGCCTGGCCTCCGCGCCGG
GTTTTGGCGCCTCCCGCGGGCGCCCCCCTCGTCACGGCGAGCGCTGCCACGTCAGACGAAGGGCGCAGGA
GCGTCCTGATCCTTCCGCCCGGACGCTCAGGACAGCGGCCCGCTGCTCATAAGACTCGGCCTTAGAACCC
CAGTATCAGCAGAAGGACATTTTAGGACGGGACTTGGGTGACTCTAGGGCACTGGTTTTCTTTCCAGAGA
GCGGAACAGGCGAGGAAAAGTAGTCCCTTCTCGGCGATTCTGCGGAGGGATCTCCGTGGGGCGGTGAACG
CCGATGATTATATAAGGACGCGCCGGGTGTGGCACAGCTAGTTCCGTCGCAGCCGGGATTTGGGTCGCGG
TTCTTGTTTGTGGATCGCTGTGATCGTCACTTGGTGAGTAGCGGGCTGCTGGGCTGGCCGGGGCTTTCGT
GGCCGCCGGGCCGCTCGGTGGGACGGAAGCGTGTGGAGAGACCGCCAAGGGCTGTAGTCTGGGTCCGCGA
GCAAGGTTGCCCTGAACTGGGGGTTGGGGGGAGCGCAGCAAAATGGCGGCTGTTCCCGAGTCTTGAATGG
AAGACGCTTGTGAGGCGGGCTGTGAGGTCGTTGAAACAAGGTGGGGGGCATGGTGGGCGGCAAGAACCCA
AGGTCTTGAGCCCTTCGCTAATGCGGGAAAGCTCTTATTCGGGTGAGATGGGCTGGGCACCATCTGGGGA
CCCTGACGTGAAGTTTGTCACTGACTGGAGAACTCGGTTTGTCGTCTGTTGCGGGGGCGGCAGTTATGGC
GGTGCCGTTGGGCAGTGCACCCGTACCTTTGGGAGCGCGCGCCCTCGTCGTGTCGTGACGTCACCCGTTC
TGTTGGCTTATAATGCAGGGTGGGGCCACCAGCCGGTAGGTGTGCGGTAGGCTTTTCTCCGTCGCAGGAC
GCAGGGTTCGGGCCTAGGGTAGGCTCTCCTGAATCGACAGGCGCCGGACCTCTGGTGAGGGGAGGGATAA
GTGAGGCGTCAGTTTCTTTGGTCGGTTTTATGTACCTATCTTCTTAAGTAGCTGAAGCTCCGGTTTTGAA
CTATGCGCTCGGGGTTGGCGAGTGTGTTTTGTGAAGTTTTTTAGGCACCTTTTGAAATGTAATCATTTGG
GTCAATATGTAATTTTCAGTGTTAGACTTGTAAATTGTCCGCTAAATTCTGGCCGTTTTTGGCTTTTTTG
TTAGACAACATGACCGAGTACAAGCCCACGGTGCGCCTCGCCACCCGCGACGACGTCCCCAGGGCCGTAC
GCACCCTCGCCGCCGCGTTCGCCGACTACCCCGCCACGCGCCACACCGTCGATCCGGACCGCCACATCGA
GCGGGTCACCGAGCTGCAAGAACTCTTCCTCACGCGCGTCGGGCTCGACATCGGCAAGGTGTGGGTCGCG
GACGACGGCGCCGCGGTGGCGGTCTGGACCACGCCGGAGAGCGTCGAAGCGGGGGCGGTGTTCGCCGAGA
TCGGCCCGCGCATGGCCGAGTTGAGCGGTTCCCGGCTGGCCGCGCAGCAACAGATGGAGGGCCTCCTGGC
GCCGCACCGGCCCAAGGAGCCCGCGTGGTTCCTGGCCACCGTCGGCGTCTCGCCCGACCACCAGGGCAAG
GGTCTGGGCAGCGCCGTCGTGCTCCCCGGAGTGGAGGCCGCCGAGCGCGCCGGGGTGCCCGCCTTCCTGG
AGACCTCCGCGCCCCGCAACCTCCCCTTCTACGAGCGGCTCGGCTTCACCGTCACCGCCGACGTCGAGGT
GCCCGAAGGACCGCGCACCTGGTGCATGACCCGCAAGCCCGGTGCCTAGGCTAGTATGTAAGCCTAGTCT
TAGATAATAAAATCGCTATCCATCGAAGATGGATGTGTGTTGGTTTTTTGTGTGTGTAACGCTAGGCGCG
CCTGGTGTACCGAGAACGATCCTCTCAGTGCGAGTCTCGACGATCCATATCGTTGCTTGGCAGTCAGCCA
GTCGGAATCCAGCTTGGGACCCAGGAAGTCCAATCGTCAGATATTGTACTCAAGCCTGGTCACGGCAGCG
TACCGATCTGTTTAAACCTAGATATTGATAGTCTGATCGGTCAACGTATAATCGAGTCCTAGCTTTTGCA
AACATCTATCAAGAGACAGGATCAGCAGGAGGCTTTCGCATGAGTATTCAACATTTCCGTGTCGCCCTTA
TTCCCTTTTTTGCGGCATTTTGCCTTCCTGTTTTTGCTCACCCAGAAACGCTGGTGAAAGTAAAAGATGC
TGAAGATCAGTTGGGTGCGCGAGTGGGTTACATCGAACTGGATCTCAACAGCGGTAAGATCCTTGAGAGT
TTTCGCCCCGAAGAACGCTTTCCAATGATGAGCACTTTTAAAGTTCTGCTATGTGGCGCGGTATTATCCC
GTATTGACGCCGGGCAAGAGCAACTCGGTCGCCGCATACACTATTCTCAGAATGACTTGGTTGAGTATTC
ACCAGTCACAGAAAAGCATCTTACGGATGGCATGACAGTAAGAGAATTATGCAGTGCTGCCATAACCATG
AGTGATAACACTGCGGCCAACTTACTTCTGACAACGATTGGAGGACCGAAGGAGCTAACCGCTTTTTTGC
ACAACATGGGGGATCATGTAACTCGCCTTGATCGTTGGGAACCGGAGCTGAATGAAGCCATACCAAACGA
CGAGCGTGACACCACGATGCCTGTAGCAATGGCAACAACCTTGCGTAAACTATTAACTGGCGAACTACTT
ACTCTAGCTTCCCGGCAACAGTTGATAGACTGGATGGAGGCGGATAAAGTTGCAGGACCACTTCTGCGCT
CGGCCCTTCCGGCTGGCTGGTTTATTGCTGATAAATCTGGAGCCGGTGAGCGTGGGTCTCGCGGTATCAT
TGCAGCACTGGGGCCAGATGGTAAGCCCTCCCGTATCGTAGTTATCTACACGACGGGGAGTCAGGCAACT
ATGGATGAACGAAATAGACAGATCGCTGAGATAGGTGCCTCACTGATTAAGCATTGGTAACCGATTCTAG
GTGCATTGGCGCAGAAAAAAATGCCTGATGCGACGCTGCGCGTCTTATACTCCCACATATGCCAGATTCA
GCAACGGATACGGCTTCCCCAACTTGCCCACTTCCATACGTGTCCTCCTTACCAGAAATTTATCCTTAAG
ATCCCGAATCGTTTAAACTCGACTCTGGCTCTATCGAATCTCCGTCGTTTCGAGCTTACGCGAACAGCCG
TGGCGCTCATTTGCTCGTCGGGCATCGAATCTCGTCAGCTATCGTCAGCTTACCTTTTTGGCAGCGATCG
CGGCTCCCGACATCTTGGACCATTAGCTCCACAGGTATCTTCTTCCCTCTAGTGGTCATAACAGCAGCTT
CAGCTACCTCTCAATTCAAAAAACCCCTCAAGACCCGTTTAGAGGCCCCAAGGGGTTATGCTATCAATCG
TTGCGTTACACACACAAAAAACCAACACACATCCATCTTCGATGGATAGCGATTTTATTATCTAACTGCT
GATCGAGTGTAGCCAGATCTAGTAATCAATTACGGGGTCATTAGTTCATAGCCCATATATGGAGTTCCGC
GTTACATAACTTACGGTAAATGGCCCGCCTGGCTGACCGCCCAACGACCCCCGCCCATTGACGTCAATAA
TGACGTATGTTCCCATAGTAACGCCAATAGGGACTTTCCATTGACGTCAATGGGTGGAGTATTTACGGTA
AACTGCCCACTTGGCAGTACATCAAGTGTATCATATGCCAAGTACGCCCCCTATTGACGTCAATGACGGT
AAATGGCCCGCCTGGCATTATGCCCAGTACATGACCTTATGGGACTTTCCTACTTGGCAGTACATCTACG
TATTAGTCATCGCTATTACCATGCTGATGCGGTTTTGGCAGTACATCAATGGGCGTGGATAGCGGTTTGA
CTCACGGGGATTTCCAAGTCTCCACCCCATTGACGTCAATGGGAGTTTGTTTTGGCACCAAAATCAACGG
GACTTTCCAAAATGTCGTAACAACTCCGCCCCATTGACGCAAATGGGCGGTAGGCGTGTACGGTGGGAGG
TCTATATAAGCAGAGCTGGTTTAGTGAACCGTCAGATCAGATCTTTGTCGATCCTACCATCCACTCGACA
CACCCGCCAGCGGCCGC
